>Addgene plasmid #159168 | nuc-yHS1-M7A,H102A | addgene full sequence | sequence record 311535 | Addgene NGS Result
GCTGATACCGCTCGCCGCAGCCGAACGACCGAGCGCAGCGAGTCAGTGAGCGAGGAAGCGGAAGAGCGCC
CAATACGCAAACCGCCTCTCCCCGCGCGTTGGCCGATTCATTAATGCAGCTGGCACGACAGGTTTCCCGA
CTGGAAAGCGGGCAGTGAGCGCAACGCAATTAATGTGAGTTAGCTCACTCATTAGGCACCCCAGGCTTTA
CACTTTATGCTTCCGGCTCGTATGTTGTGTGGAATTGTGAGCGGATAACAATTTCACACAGGAAACAGCT
ATGACCATGATTACGCCAAGCGCGCAATTAACCCTCACTAAAGGGAACAAAAGCTGGAGCTCAGTTTATC
ATTATCAATACTCGCCATTTCAAAGAATACGTAAATAATTAATAGTAGTGATTTTCCTAACTTTATTTAG
TCAAAAAATTAGCCTTTTAATTCTGCTGTAACCCGTACATGCCCAAAATAGGGGGCGGGTTACACAGAAT
ATATAACATCGTAGGTGTCTGGGTGAACAGTTTATTCCTGGCATCCACTAAATATAATGGAGCCCGCTTT
TTAAGCTGGCATCCAGAAAAAAAAAGAATCCCAGCACCAAAATATTGTTTTCTTCACCAACCATCAGTTC
ATAGGTCCATTCTCTTAGCGCAACTACAGAGAACAGGGGCACAAACAGGCAAAAAACGGGCACAACCTCA
ATGGAGTGATGCAACCTGCCTGGAGTAAATGATGACACAAGGCAATTGACCCACGCATGTATCTATCTCA
TTTTCTTACACCTTCTATTACCTTCTGCTCTCTCTGATTTGGAAAAAGCTGAAAAAAAAGGTTGAAACCA
GTTCCCTGAAATTATTCCCCTACTTGACTAATAAGTATATAAAGACGGTAGGTATTGATTGTAATTCTGT
AAATCTATTTCTTAAACTTCTTAAATTCTACTTTTATAGTTAGTCTTTTTTTTAGTTTTAAAACACCAGA
ACTTAGTTTCGACGGATTCTAGAACTAGTCATATGCACATGGTATCGGAACTGATCAAGGAAAACATGCA
CATGAAGCTGTATATGGAAGGCACGGTCAACAACCACCACTTTAAATGCACCTCAGAAGGCGAAGGTAAA
CCTTATGAAGGTACCCAAACTATGAGAATTAAGGCTGTCGAAGGTGGCCCACTGCCGTTTGCCTTCGATA
TCTTAGCGACTTCTTTTATGTACGGCTCAAAGACATTCATCAACCATACGCAAGGTATCCCAGATTTCTT
TAAACAGTCCTTTCCGGAAGGCTTCACCTGGGAACGCGTTACCACTTATGAAGACGGTGGCGTGCTGACA
GCTACGCAAGATACTTCGTTACAGGACGGTTGTTTGATTTACAACGTCAAAATCCGTGGCGTAAATTTTC
CTAGCAACGGTCCAGTCATGCAGAAAAAGACATTAGGCTGGGAAGCTAGTACCGAAACTTTGTATCCGGC
AGATGGTGGCCTGGAAGGTCGCGCTGACATGGCACTGAAATTAGTAGGTGGCGGTCACTTGATTTGCAAT
CTGAAGACAACGTACCGTAGTAAAAAGCCGGCCAAAAACTTAAAGATGCCTGGTGTTTATTACGTGGATC
GTAGATTGGAAAGAATCAAAGAAGCGGACAAGGAAACGTATGTGGAACAGCACGAAGTCGCCGTCGCACG
CTACTGTGATTTACCGTCCAAGTTAGGTCATAGAGGTGGATCCATGGTGTCCAAAGGTGAAGAACTGTTT
ACTGGTGTAGTGCCGATTTTAGTTGAATTAGACGGTGATGTGAATGGTCATAAGTTTAGCGTGTCGGGTG
AAGGCGAAGGTGATGCTACCTTTGGTGGCTCTGCAGATCTGGAAGACAACGCGGAAACTCTGAACGATAA
CTTGAAGGTTATCGAAAAGGCCGATAATGCTGCACAAGTGAAAGACGCGTTAACAAAGATGCGCGCCGCG
GCTTTGGATGCTCAGAAAGCAACGCCACCGAAACTGGAGGATAAGTCTCCTGACTCACCAGAAATGAAAG
ATTTTCGTCATGGCTTCGACATTTTAGTGGGTCAAATCGATGACGCCTTGAAACTGGCGAACGAGGGTAA
AGTCAAGGAAGCTCAAGCAGCCGCGGAACAGCTGAAGACCACTCGTAATGCATATGCTCAGAAATACAGA
GGTGGCAAACTGACCTTGAAGTTTATCTGTACAACGGGTAAACTGCCTGTTCCATGGCCGACTTTGGTGA
CCACTCTGGGCTATGGTGTACAATGCTTCTCACGTTACCCAGATCATATGAAACAGCACGACTTTTTCAA
GAGCGCCATGCCGGAAGGCTACGTTCAAGAACGCACTATTTTCTTTAAGGATGACGGTAACTACAAGACA
CGTGCGGAAGTCAAATTTGAAGGCGATACGCTGGTAAACAGAATCGAATTGAAGGGTATCGATTTCAAGG
AAGACGGCAACATCTTGGGTCATAAATTGGAATACAACTACAACTCCCACAACGTCTACATCATGGCTGA
TAAGCAAAAGAATGGCATCAAGGTAAACTTCAAGATCAGACATAACATCGAAGATGGTTCTGTTCAGCTG
GCTGACCACTATCAACAGAATACACCTATTGGCGATGGTCCGGTGCTGTTACCTGATAACCATTACTTGA
GCACGCAGAGTGCACTGTCCAAAGATCCAAATGAAAAGCGCGACCACATGGTCTTGTTGGAATTTGTCAC
CGCTGCTGGTATCACTTTGGGTATGGATGAACTGTATAAACCTAAGAAGAAGAGGAAGGTTTGAAAGCTT
ATCGATACCGTCGACCTCGAGTCATGTAATTAGTTATGTCACGCTTACATTCACGCCCTCCCCCCACATC
CGCTCTAACCGAAAAGGAAGGAGTTAGACAACCTGAAGTCTAGGTCCCTATTTATTTTTTTATAGTTATG
TTAGTATTAAGAACGTTATTTATATTTCAAATTTTTCTTTTTTTTCTGTACAGACGCGTGTACGCATGTA
ACATTATACTGAAAACCTTGCTTGAGAAGGTTTTGGGACGCTCGAAGGCTTTAATTTGCGGCCGGTACCC
AATTCGCCCTATAGTGAGTCGTATTACGCGCGCTCACTGGCCGTCGTTTTACAACGTCGTGACTGGGAAA
ACCCTGGCGTTACCCAACTTAATCGCCTTGCAGCACATCCCCCTTTCGCCAGCTGGCGTAATAGCGAAGA
GGCCCGCACCGATCGCCCTTCCCAACAGTTGCGCAGCCTGAATGGCGAATGG
[124 nt withheld, positions 3273-3396]
C
[91 nt withheld, positions 3398-3488]
A
[49 nt withheld, positions 3490-3538]
CCTTTGACGTTGGAGTCCACGTTCTTT
[37 nt withheld, positions 3566-3602]
ACCCTATCTCGGTCTATTCTTTTGATTTATAAGGGATTTTGCCGATTTCGGCCTATTGGTTAAAAAATGA
GCTGATTTAACAAAAATTTAACGCGAATTTTAACAAAATATTAACGCTTACAATTTCCTGATGCGGTATT
TTCTCCTTACGCATCTGTGCGGTATTTCACACCGCATATCGACCGGTCGAGGAGAACTTCTAGTATATCT
ACATACCTAATATTATTGCCTTATTAAAAATGGAATCCCAACAATTACATCAAAATCCACATTCTCTTCA
AAATCAATTGTCCTGTACTTCCTTGTTCATGTGTGTTCAAAAACGTTATATTTATAGGATAATTATACTC
TATTTCTCAACAAGTAATTGGTTGTTTGGCCGAGCGGTCTAAGGCGCCTGATTCAAGAAATATCTTGACC
GCAGTTAACTGTGGGAATACTCAGGTATCGTAAGATGCAAGAGTTCGAATCTCTTAGCAACCATTATTTT
TTTCCTCAACATAACGAGAACACACAGGGGCGCTATCGCACAGAATCAAATTCGATGACTGGAAATTTTT
TGTTAATTTCAGAGGTCGCCTGACGCATATACCTTTTTCAACTGAAAAATTGGGAGAAAAAGGAAAGGTG
AGAGCGCCGGAACCGGCTTTTCATATAGAATAGAGAAGCGTTCATGACTAAATGCTTGCATCACAATACT
TGAAGTTGACAATATTATTTAAGGACCTATTGTTTTTTCCAATAGGTGGTTAGCAATCGTCTTACTTTCT
AACTTTTCTTACCTTTTACATTTCAGCAATATATATATATATATTTCAAGGATATACCATTCTAATGTCT
GCCCCTAAGAAGATCGTCGTTTTGCCAGGTGACCACGTTGGTCAAGAAATCACAGCCGAAGCCATTAAGG
TTCTTAAAGCTATTTCTGATGTTCGTTCCAATGTCAAGTTCGATTTCGAAAATCATTTAATTGGTGGTGC
TGCTATCGATGCTACAGGTGTTCCACTTCCAGATGAGGCGCTGGAAGCCTCCAAGAAGGCTGATGCCGTT
TTGTTAGGTGCTGTGGGTGGTCCTAAATGGGGTACCGGTAGTGTTAGACCTGAACAAGGTTTACTAAAAA
TCCGTAAAGAACTTCAATTGTACGCCAACTTAAGACCATGTAACTTTGCATCCGACTCTCTTTTAGACTT
ATCTCCAATCAAGCCACAATTTGCTAAAGGTACTGACTTCGTTGTTGTCAGAGAATTAGTGGGAGGTATT
TACTTTGGTAAGAGAAAGGAAGACGATGGTGATGGTGTCGCTTGGGATAGTGAACAATACACCGTTCCAG
AAGTGCAAAGAATCACAAGAATGGCCGCTTTCATGGCCCTACAACATGAGCCACCATTGCCTATTTGGTC
CTTGGATAAAGCTAATGTTTTGGCCTCTTCAAGATTATGGAGAAAAACTGTGGAGGAAACCATCAAGAAC
GAATTCCCTACATTGAAGGTTCAACATCAATTGATTGATTCTGCCGCCATGATCCTAGTTAAGAACCCAA
CCCACCTAAATGGTATTATAATCACCAGCAACATGTTTGGTGATATCATCTCCGATGAAGCCTCCGTTAT
CCCAGGTTCCTTGGGTTTGTTGCCATCTGCGTCCTTGGCCTCTTTGCCAGACAAGAACACCGCATTTGGT
TTGTACGAACCATGCCACGGTTCTGCTCCAGATTTGCCAAAGAATAAGGTCAACCCTATCGCCACTATCT
TGTCTGCTGCAATGATGTTGAAATTGTCATTGAACTTGCCTGAAGAAGGTAAGGCCATTGAAGATGCAGT
TAAAAAGGTTTTGGATGCAGGTATCAGAACTGGTGATTTAGGTGGTTCCAACAGTACCACCGAAGTCGGT
GATGCTGTCGCCGAAGAAGTTAAGAAAATCCTTGCTTAAAAAGATTCTCTTTTTTTATGATATTTGTACA
TAAACTTTATAAATGAAATTCATAATAGAAACGACACGAAATTACAAAATGGAATATGTTCATAGGGTAG
ACGAAACTATATACGCAATCTACATACATTTATCAAGAAGGAGAAAAAGGAGGATGTAAAGGAATACAGG
TAAGCAAATTGATACTAATGGCTCAACGTGATAAGGAAAAAGAATTGCACTTTAACATTAATATTGACAA
GGAGGAGGGCACCACACAAAAAGTTAGGTGTAACAGAAAATCATGAAACTATGATTCCTAATTTATATAT
TGGAGGATTTTCTCTAAAAAAAAAAAAATACAACAAATAAAAAACACTCAATGACCTGACCATTTGATGG
AGTTTAAGTCAATACCTTCTTGAACCATTTCCCATAATGGTGAAAGTTCCCTCAAGAATTTTACTCTGTC
AGAAACGGCCTTAACGACGTAGTCGATATGGTGCACTCTCAGTACAATCTGCTCTGATGCCGCATAGTTA
AGCCAGCCCCGACACCCGCCAACACCCGCTGACGCGCCCTGACGGGCTTGTCTGCTCCCGGCATCCGCTT
ACAGACAAGCTGTGACCGTCTCCGGGAGCTGCATGTGTCAGAGGTTTTCACCGTCATCACCGAAACGCGC
GAGACGAAAGGGCCTCGTGATACGCCTATTTTTATAGGTTAATGTCATGATAATAATGGTTTCTTAGGAC
GGATCGCTTGCCTGTAACTTACACGCGCCTCGTATCTTTTAATGATGGAATAATTTGGGAATTTACTCTG
TGTTTATTTATTTTTATGTTTTGTATTTGGATTTTAGAAAGTAAATAAAGAAGGTAGAAGAGTTACGGAA
TGAAGAAAAAAAAATAAACAAAGGTTTAAAAAATTTCAACAAAAAGCGTACTTTACATATATATTTATTA
GACAAGAAAAGCAGATTAAATAGATATACATTCGATTAACGATAAGTAAAATGTAAAATCACAGGATTTT
CGTGTGTGGTCTTCTACACAGACAAGATGAAACAATTCGGCATTAATACCTGAGAGCAGGAAGAGCAAGA
TAAAAGGTAGTATTTGTTGGCGATCCCCCTAGAGTCTTTTACATCTTCGGAAAACAAAAACTATTTTTTC
TTTAATTTCTTTTTTTACTTTCTATTTTTAATTTATATATTTATATTAAAAAATTTAAATTATAATTATT
TTTATAGCACGTGATGAAAAGGACCCAGGTGGCACTTTTCGGGGAAATGTGCGCGGAACCCCTATTTGTT
TATTTTTCTAAATACATTCAAATATGTATCCGCTCATGAGACAATAACCCTGATAAATGCTTCAATAATA
TTGAAAAAGGAAGAGTATGAGTATTCAACATTTCCGTGTCGCCCTTATTCCCTTTTTTGCGGCATTTTGC
CTTCCTGTTTTTGCTCACCCAGAAACGCTGGTGAAAGTAAAAGATGCTGAAGATCAGTTGGGTGCACGAG
TGGGTTACATCGAACTGGATCTCAACAGCGGTAAGATCCTTGAGAGTTTTCGCCCCGAAGAACGTTTTCC
AATGATGAGCACTTTTAAAGTTCTGCTATGTGGCGCGGTATTATCCCGTATTGACGCCGGGCAAGAGCAA
CTCGGTCGCCGCATACACTATTCTCAGAATGACTTGGTTGAGTACTCACCAGTCACAGAAAAGCATCTTA
CGGATGGCATGACAGTAAGAGAATTATGCAGTGCTGCCATAACCATGAGTGATAACACTGCGGCCAACTT
ACTTCTGACAACGATCGGAGGACCGAAGGAGCTAACCGCTTTTTTGCACAACATGGGGGATCATGTAACT
CGCCTTGATCGTTGGGAACCGGAGCTGAATGAAGCCATACCAAACGACGAGCGTGACACCACGATGCCTG
TAGCAATGGCAACAACGTTGCGCAAACTATTAACTGGCGAACTACTTACTCTAGCTTCCCGGCAACAATT
AATAGACTGGATGGAGGCGGATAAAGTTGCAGGACCACTTCTGCGCTCGGCCCTTCCGGCTGGCTGGTTT
ATTGCTGATAAATCTGGAGCCGGTGAGCGTGGGTCTCGCGGTATCATTGCAGCACTGGGGCCAGATGGTA
AGCCCTCCCGTATCGTAGTTATCTACACGACGGGGAGTCAGGCAACTATGGATGAACGAAATAGACAGAT
CGCTGAGATAGGTGCCTCACTGATTAAGCATTGGTAACTGTCAGACCAAGTTTACTCATATATACTTTAG
ATTGATTTAAAACTTCATTTTTAATTTAAAAGGATCTAGGTGAAGATCCTTTTTGATAATCTCATGACCA
AAATCCCTTAACGTGAGTTTTCGTTCCACTGAGCGTCAGACCCCGTAGAAAAGATCAAAGGATCTTCTTG
AGATCCTTTTTTTCTGCGCGTAATCTGCTGCTTGCAAACAAAAAAACCACCGCTACCAGCGGTGGTTTGT
TTGCCGGATCAAGAGCTACCAACTCTTTTTCCGAAGGTAACTGGCTTCAGCAGAGCGCAGATACCAAATA
CTGTTCTTCTAGTGTAGCCGTAGTTAGGCCACCACTTCAAGAACTCTGTAGCACCGCCTACATACCTCGC
TCTGCTAATCCTGTTACCAGTGGCTGCTGCCAGTGGCGATAAGTCGTGTCTTACCGGGTTGGACTCAAGA
CGATAGTTACCGGATAAGGCGCAGCGGTCGGGCTGAACGGGGGGTTCGTGCACACAGCCCAGCTTGGAGC
GAACGACCTACACCGAACTGAGATACCTACAGCGTGAGCTATGAGAAAGCGCCACGCTTCCCGAAGGGAG
AAAGGCGGACAGGTATCCGGTAAGCGGCAGGGTCGGAACAGGAGAGCGCACGAGGGAGCTTCCAGGGGGA
AACGCCTGGTATCTTTATAGTCCTGTCGGGTTTCGCCACCTCTGACTTGAGCGTCGATTTTTGTGATGCT
CGTCAGGGGGGCGGAGCCTATGGAAAAACGCCAGCAACGCGGCCTTTTTACGGTTCCTGGCCTTTTGCTG
GCCTTTTGCTCACATGTTCTTTCCTGCGTTATCCCCTGATTCTGTGGATAACCGTATTACCGCCTTTGAG
TGA
Features (pLannotate 1.2.2; 26 found; start..end, strand, type, name):
      1..64      +  rep_origin     RSF ori (fragment): Plasmids containing the RSF 1030 origin of replication can be propagated in E. coli cells that contain additional plasmids with compatible origins.
     66..158     +  CDS            lacI (fragment): lac repressor; lacI; The lac repressor binds to the lac operator to inhibit transcription in E. coli. This inhibition can be relieved by adding lactose or isopropyl-β-D-thiogalactopyranoside (IPTG).
    171..192     +  protein_bind   CAP binding site: CAP binding activates transcription in the presence of cAMP. E. coli catabolite activator protein
    207..237     +  promoter       lac promoter: promoter for the E. coli lac operon
    245..261     +  protein_bind   lac operator: The lac repressor binds to the lac operator to inhibit transcription in E. coli. This inhibition can be relieved by adding lactose or isopropyl-β-D-thiogalactopyranoside (IPTG). lac repressor encoded by lacI
    306..324     +  promoter       T3 promoter: promoter for bacteriophage T3 RNA polymerase
    349..992     +  promoter       GAP promoter: S. cerevisiae TDH3; promoter for glyceraldehyde-3-phosphate dehydrogenase
   1019..1714    +  CDS            mKate2: mKate2 is a basic (constitutively fluorescent) red fluorescent protein published in 2009, derived from Entacmaea quadricolor. It is reported to be a rapidly-maturing monomer with moderate acid sensitivity.
   1706..2488    +  CDS            cEGFP: cEGFP is a basic (constitutively fluorescent) green fluorescent protein published in 2008, derived from Aequorea victoria.
   2501..2770    +  CDS            cEGFP (fragment): cEGFP is a basic (constitutively fluorescent) green fluorescent protein published in 2008, derived from Aequorea victoria.
   2795..2821    +  misc_feature   MCS (fragment): pBluescript multiple cloning site
   2822..3069    +  terminator     CYC1 terminator: S. cerevisiae CYC1; transcription terminator for CYC1
   3088..3106    -  promoter       T7 promoter: promoter for bacteriophage T7 RNA polymerase
   3114..3269    +  CDS            lacZα (fragment): LacZα fragment of β-galactosidase; lacZ fragment
   3273..3701    +  rep_origin     f1 ori (sequence partly withheld): f1 bacteriophage origin of replication; arrow indicates direction of (+) strand synthesis
   3729..3781    -  misc_feature   bom (fragment): basis of mobility region from pBR322
   3812..3889    +  CDS            YO192_YEAST (fragment): Experimental evidence at protein level: Swiss-Prot protein existence level 1. From Saccharomyces cerevisiae (strain ATCC 204508 / S288c) (Baker's yeast).
   4029..4436    +  promoter       LEU2 promoter: S. cerevisiae LEU2
   4437..5531    +  CDS            LEU2: 3-isopropylmalate dehydrogenase, required for leucine biosynthesis; S. cerevisiae LEU2; yeast auxotrophic marker
   5893..6009    -  CDS            NFS1 (fragment): NFS1_YEAST - Also known as SPL1 From Saccharomyces cerevisiae (strain ATCC 204508 / S288c) (Baker's yeast).
   6008..6058    -  misc_feature   bom (fragment): basis of mobility region from pBR322
   6160..6195    -  CDS            rop (fragment): Rop protein, which maintains plasmids at low copy number; rop
   6264..6767    -  misc_feature   CEN/ARS: S. cerevisiae CEN6 centromere fused to an autonomously replicating sequence
   6804..6908    +  promoter       AmpR promoter: bla
   6909..7769    +  CDS            AmpR: β-lactamase; bla; confers resistance to ampicillin, carbenicillin, and related antibiotics
   7940..8528    +  rep_origin     ori: high-copy-number ColE1/pMB1/pBR322/pUC origin of replication
