[The description below was written by a language model from this plasmid's Addgene catalogue record and pLannotate feature annotations shown in this document.]
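Description:
nuc-yHS1-M7A,H102A is a yeast expression plasmid built on the p415GPD backbone, a centromeric E. coli–S. cerevisiae shuttle vector of about 8.6 kb. In yeast it is maintained at low copy through a CEN6/ARS element and selected by LEU2 complementation of leucine auxotrophy. In E. coli it replicates from a ColE1/pUC-type origin under ampicillin selection (AmpR). The backbone also carries an f1 origin and pBluescript-derived remnants (lac promoter/operator, lacZα fragment, and flanking T3 and T7 promoters). Several other short annotated fragments, such as those labelled RSF ori, lacI, rop and bom, appear to be incidental partial matches within backbone sequence.

The roughly 1.8 kb insert, cloned between SpeI and HindIII, is driven by the strong constitutive GPD (TDH3) promoter and terminated by the CYC1 terminator. It encodes a nuclear-targeted variant of the genetically encoded heme sensor HS1, in which the heme-binding four-helix-bundle protein cytochrome b562 is fused to two fluorescent proteins, EGFP and mKate2. The feature table annotates mKate2 followed by EGFP-like sequence split into two segments. The cytochrome b562 module is not separately annotated, and neither is the C-terminal SV40 nuclear localisation signal listed in the catalogue fields. Here the two heme-coordinating residues of the b562 module, Met 7 and His 102, are both changed to alanine, which the depositor describes as creating a weak-affinity heme sensor. The stated purpose is reporting labile heme in the yeast nucleus. The record does not spell out how this weak-affinity variant is used relative to the parent sensor.
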