Addgene plasmid #159168: nuc-yHS1-M7A,H102A
Purpose: Nuclear labile heme reporter
Depositing lab: Amit Reddi. Depositing organization: Georgia Institute of Technology. Publication: Heme dynamics and trafficking factors revealed by genetically encoded fluorescent heme sensors. Hanna DA, Harvey RM, Martinez-Guzman O, Yuan X, Chandrasekharan B, Raju G, Outten FW, Hamza I, Reddi AR. Proc Natl Acad Sci U S A. 2016 Jul 5;113(27):7539-44. doi: 10.1073/pnas.1523802113. Epub 2016 May 31. PubMed 27247412.
Backbone
  Vector backbone: p415GPD
  Backbone manufacturer: M. Funk
  Backbone size w/o insert (bp): 6900
  Total vector size (bp): 8600
  Vector type: Yeast Expression
  Selectable markers: LEU2
Growth in bacteria
  Bacterial resistance: Ampicillin, 100 μg/mL
  Growth temperature: 37°C
  Growth strain: DH5alpha
  Copy number: Low Copy
Gene/Insert
  Gene/Insert name: nuc-yHS1-M7A,H102A
  Species: S. cerevisiae (budding yeast)
  Insert size (bp): 1770
  Mutation: Mutated both Met 7 and His 102 of the cyt b562 module of nuc-yHS1 to Ala (M7A and H102A, respectively), creates weak affinity heme sensor.
  Promoter: GPD
  Tag / fusion protein: SV40 NLS (C terminal on insert)
  Cloning method: Restriction Enzyme; 5′ cloning site SpeI (not destroyed); 3′ cloning site HindIII (not destroyed)
  Sequencing primers: 5′ T3; 3′ T7 Pro
Terms and licenses: Academic/Nonprofit Terms; Industry Terms: Not Available to Industry
Depositor comments: The first-generation heme sensor, HS1, consists of a heme-binding domain, the His/Met coordinating 4-alpha-helical bundle hemoprotein cytochrome b562 (Cyt b562) (13), fused to a pair of fluorescent proteins, EGFP and Katushka 2 (mKATE2)
How to cite: nuc-yHS1-M7A,H102A was a gift from Amit Reddi (Addgene plasmid # 159168 ; http://n2t.net/addgene:159168 ; RRID:Addgene_159168)
